Addgene plasmid #220066: mCherry-C1-FKBPflex-OSBP-siRNAr
Purpose: siRNA resistant ORP5 attcahed with anFKBP and a mCherry fluorophore
Depositing lab: Gerry Hammond. Depositing organization: University of Pittsburgh (University, School of Medicine, and Cancer Institute). Publication: OSBP is a Major Determinant of Golgi Phosphatidylinositol 4-Phosphate Homeostasis. Doyle CP, Timple L, Hammond GRV. Contact (Thousand Oaks). 2024 Feb 22;7:25152564241232196. doi: 10.1177/25152564241232196. eCollection 2024 Jan-Dec. PubMed 38405037.
Backbone
  Vector backbone: pmCherry-C1
  Vector type: Mammalian Expression
Growth in bacteria
  Bacterial resistance: Kanamycin, 50 μg/mL
  Growth temperature: 37°C
  Growth strain: DH5alpha
  Copy number: High Copy
Gene/Insert
  Gene/Insert name: OSBPL5 siRNA resistant
  Species: H. sapiens (human)
  Mutation: siRNA resistant
  Entrez Gene: OSBPL5 (a.k.a. OBPH1, ORP5)
  Cloning method: Gibson Cloning
Terms and licenses: Academic/Nonprofit Terms; Industry Terms: Not Available to Industry
How to cite: mCherry-C1-FKBPflex-OSBP-siRNAr was a gift from Gerry Hammond (Addgene plasmid # 220066 ; http://n2t.net/addgene:220066 ; RRID:Addgene_220066)
