[The description below was written by a language model from this plasmid's Addgene catalogue record and pLannotate feature annotations shown in this document.]
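Description:
mCherry-C1-FKBPflex-OSBP-siRNAr is a mammalian expression plasmid built on the pmCherry-C1 backbone and assembled by Gibson cloning. It is propagated in E. coli as a high-copy plasmid from a ColE1/pUC-type origin and also carries an f1 phage origin. A single NeoR/KanR (Tn5 aminoglycoside phosphotransferase) cassette sits behind tandem bacterial (bla-type) and SV40 early promoters and ends in the HSV TK polyadenylation signal. It provides kanamycin selection in bacteria and could support G418 selection in mammalian cells. The short large T antigen, ble and bGH poly(A) fragments in the annotation appear to be backbone remnants rather than functional parts.

The payload is one open reading frame driven by the CMV immediate-early enhancer and promoter and terminated by the SV40 poly(A) signal. It consists of N-terminal mCherry, then human FKBP12, then the lipid transfer protein, with the segments joined by short multiple-cloning-site-derived linkers; "flex" in the name presumably refers to a flexible linker.

The record is inconsistent about the cargo. The catalogue fields list the insert as human OSBPL5 (ORP5), whereas the plasmid name, the associated publication and the sequence-based annotation all identify the roughly 2.4 kb coding region as human OSBP, the ER–Golgi sterol/PI4P exchanger. The sequenced construct therefore appears to encode OSBP.

The insert is described as siRNA resistant, which implies changes that let the transgene escape knockdown, but the record does not specify them. This would allow a red-fluorescent fusion to be re-expressed in cells depleted of the endogenous protein. FKBP is commonly paired with an FRB-tagged partner for rapamycin-induced dimerisation and recruitment, although the record does not state that use explicitly.
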