Features (pLannotate 1.2.2; 18 found; start..end, strand, type, name):
     61..364     +  enhancer       CMV enhancer: human cytomegalovirus immediate early enhancer
    365..568     +  promoter       CMV promoter: human cytomegalovirus (CMV) immediate early promoter
    613..1320    +  CDS            mCherry: mCherry is a basic (constitutively fluorescent) red fluorescent protein published in 2004, derived from Discosoma sp.. It is reported to be a very rapidly-maturing monomer with low acid sensitivity.
   1321..1338    +  misc_feature   MCS (fragment): multiple cloning site
   1379..1701    +  CDS            FKBP (fragment): human FK506-binding protein FKBP12
   1765..1785    +  misc_feature   MCS (fragment): multiple cloning site
   1786..4206    +  CDS            OSBP: OSBP1_HUMAN - Also known as OSBP1. Experimental evidence at protein level: Swiss-Prot protein existence level 1. Lipid transporter involved in lipid countertransport between the Golgi complex and membranes of the endoplasmic reticulum: specifically exchanges sterol with phosphatidylinositol 4-phosphate (PI4P), delivering sterol to the Golgi in exchange for PI4P, which is degraded by the SAC1/SACM1L phosphatase in the endoplasmic reticulum (PubMed:24209621). Binds cholesterol and a range of oxysterols including 25-hydroxycholesterol (PubMed:15746430, PubMed:17428193). Cholesterol binding promot
   4210..4246    +  misc_feature   MCS (fragment): multiple cloning site
   4263..4347    +  CDS            large T antigen (fragment): large T antigen from SV40 (simian virus 40)
   4370..4491    +  polyA_signal   SV40 poly(A) signal: SV40 polyadenylation signal
   4525..4953    -  rep_origin     f1 ori (sequence partly withheld): f1 bacteriophage origin of replication; arrow indicates direction of (+) strand synthesis
   4980..5084    +  promoter       AmpR promoter: bla
   5086..5443    +  promoter       SV40 promoter: SV40 enhancer and early promoter
   5478..6272    +  CDS            NeoR/KanR: aminoglycoside phosphotransferase from Tn5; aph(3')-II (or nptII); confers resistance to neomycin, kanamycin, and G418 (Geneticin®)
   6293..6445    +  CDS            ble (fragment): BLE_KLEPN - Experimental evidence at protein level: Swiss-Prot protein existence level 1. Binding protein with a strong affinity to the bleomycin family of antibiotics. Binds to CL990; an antimitotic-antibiotic compound. From Klebsiella pneumoniae.
   6504..6551    +  polyA_signal   HSV TK poly(A) signal: herpes simplex virus thymidine kinase polyadenylation signal (Cole and Stacy, 1985)
   6642..6658    -  polyA_signal   bGH poly(A) signal (fragment): bovine growth hormone polyadenylation signal
   6880..7468    +  rep_origin     ori: high-copy-number ColE1/pMB1/pBR322/pUC origin of replication
>Addgene plasmid #220066 | mCherry-C1-FKBPflex-OSBP-siRNAr | addgene full sequence | sequence record 434109 | Addgene NGS Result
TAGTTATTAATAGTAATCAATTACGGGGTCATTAGTTCATAGCCCATATATGGAGTTCCGCGTTACATAA
CTTACGGTAAATGGCCCGCCTGGCTGACCGCCCAACGACCCCCGCCCATTGACGTCAATAATGACGTATG
TTCCCATAGTAACGCCAATAGGGACTTTCCATTGACGTCAATGGGTGGAGTATTTACGGTAAACTGCCCA
CTTGGCAGTACATCAAGTGTATCATATGCCAAGTACGCCCCCTATTGACGTCAATGACGGTAAATGGCCC
GCCTGGCATTATGCCCAGTACATGACCTTATGGGACTTTCCTACTTGGCAGTACATCTACGTATTAGTCA
TCGCTATTACCATGGTGATGCGGTTTTGGCAGTACATCAATGGGCGTGGATAGCGGTTTGACTCACGGGG
ATTTCCAAGTCTCCACCCCATTGACGTCAATGGGAGTTTGTTTTGGCACCAAAATCAACGGGACTTTCCA
AAATGTCGTAACAACTCCGCCCCATTGACGCAAATGGGCGGTAGGCGTGTACGGTGGGAGGTCTATATAA
GCAGAGCTGGTTTAGTGAACCGTCAGATCCGCTAGCGCTACCGGTCGCCACCATGGTGAGCAAGGGCGAG
GAGGATAACATGGCCATCATCAAGGAGTTCATGCGCTTCAAGGTGCACATGGAGGGCTCCGTGAACGGCC
ACGAGTTCGAGATCGAGGGCGAGGGCGAGGGCCGCCCCTACGAGGGCACCCAGACCGCCAAGCTGAAGGT
GACCAAGGGTGGCCCCCTGCCCTTCGCCTGGGACATCCTGTCCCCTCAGTTCATGTACGGCTCCAAGGCC
TACGTGAAGCACCCCGCCGACATCCCCGACTACTTGAAGCTGTCCTTCCCCGAGGGCTTCAAGTGGGAGC
GCGTGATGAACTTCGAGGACGGCGGCGTGGTGACCGTGACCCAGGACTCCTCCCTGCAGGACGGCGAGTT
CATCTACAAGGTGAAGCTGCGCGGCACCAACTTCCCCTCCGACGGCCCCGTAATGCAGAAGAAGACCATG
GGCTGGGAGGCCTCCTCCGAGCGGATGTACCCCGAGGACGGCGCCCTGAAGGGCGAGATCAAGCAGAGGC
TGAAGCTGAAGGACGGCGGCCACTACGACGCTGAGGTCAAGACCACCTACAAGGCCAAGAAGCCCGTGCA
GCTGCCCGGCGCCTACAACGTCAACATCAAGTTGGACATCACCTCCCACAACGAGGACTACACCATCGTG
GAACAGTACGAACGCGCCGAGGGCCGCCACTCCACCGGCGGCATGGACGAGCTGTACAAGTCCGGACTCA
GATCTCGAAGCGCGGCCGCGGGAGCAGGAGGAGCAGCTCGAGCGGCGCTGGGAGTGCAGGTGGAAACCAT
CTCCCCAGGAGACGGGCGCACCTTCCCCAAGCGCGGCCAGACCTGCGTGGTGCACTACACCGGGATGCTT
GAAGATGGAAAGAAATTTGATTCCTCCCGGGACAGAAACAAGCCCTTTAAGTTTATGCTAGGCAAGCAGG
AGGTGATCCGAGGCTGGGAAGAAGGGGTTGCCCAGATGAGTGTGGGTCAGAGAGCCAAACTGACTATATC
TCCAGATTATGCCTATGGTGCCACTGGGCACCCAGGCATCATCCCACCACATGCCACTCTCGTCTTCGAT
GTGGAGCTTCTAAAACTGGAAAGTGCTGGTGGTAGTGCTGGTGGTAGTGCTGGTGGTAGTGCTGGTGGTA
GTGCTGGTGGTCCGCGAGCTCAAGCTTCGAATTCTATGGCGGCAACTGAATTGCGGGGTGTTGTGGGACC
CGGTCCCGCGGCTATTGCCGCACTCGGAGGTGGAGGGGCCGGCCCGCCCGTTGTAGGAGGAGGTGGCGGA
CGAGGTGACGCAGGGCCTGGAAGCGGTGCTGCTAGTGGCACCGTAGTAGCAGCAGCAGCGGGTGGCCCCG
GCCCTGGAGCTGGAGGTGTTGCTGCAGCAGGACCAGCACCGGCTCCTCCAACGGGGGGGAGCGGAGGATC
TGGAGCGGGGGGCAGTGGATCTGCCAGGGAAGGGTGGTTGTTCAAGTGGACCAACTATATAAAAGGTTAC
CAACGGAGATGGTTTGTCCTGAGTAACGGCCTCCTTTCCTACTACCGAAGTAAGGCAGAAATGCGCCATA
CTTGTCGCGGAACAATTAATTTGGCCACTGCGAATATAACGGTAGAGGATAGCTGTAACTTTATTATCAG
CAACGGGGGAGCACAGACGTACCACCTGAAAGCATCATCAGAGGTTGAGCGGCAAAGGTGGGTCACCGCA
CTGGAGCTCGCGAAGGCCAAGGCGGTGAAAATGCTGGCAGAGAGTGACGAGTCTGGGGATGAGGAGAGCG
TCTCTCAGACTGATAAGACCGAGTTGCAGAATACATTGCGAACCCTTAGCTCAAAAGTCGAGGATCTGAG
CACCTGTAACGACTTGATAGCTAAACATGGCACCGCCCTTCAGAGGTCACTGTCTGAGCTTGAAAGTCTC
AAGCTTCCAGCAGAGTCCAATGAGAAGATTAAGCAGGTCAATGAAAGGGCGACGCTCTTCCGGATAACGA
GTAATGCTATGATTAACGCGTGCAGGGACTTCCTTATGCTGGCCCAGACACACAGCAAAAAATGGCAAAA
ATCACTGCAGTACGAGCGGGACCAACGCATACGACTTGAAGAAACATTGGAGCAGCTGGCCAAGCAACAT
AACCATTTGGAAAGGGCTTTTAGGGGAGCAACAGTCCTCCCCGCAAATACTCCGGGCAACGTCGGCTCCG
GCAAGGATCAATGCTGCTCCGGTAAAGGTGATATGTCTGACGAAGACGATGAAAATGAATTCTTCGATGC
CCCTGAAATTATTACAATGCCAGAGAACCTCGGACACAAACGAACAGGCAGTAATATATCAGGGGCCAGC
TCTGATATATCATTGGATGAACAGTATAAACATCAGTTGGAAGAAACAAAAAAGGAGAAAAGAACCCGGA
TTCCATACAAACCAAACTATTCACTCAACTTGTGGTCTATTATGAAGAATTGCATCGGGAAGGAGTTGTC
AAAGATCCCAATGCCAGTCAACTTCAACGAACCTCTGTCCATGCTTCAGAGACTGACCGAGGACTTGGAG
TATCACGAGTTGTTGGACAGGGCCGCTAAGTGTGAGAATTCATTGGAGCAACTTTGTTATGTGGCTGCTT
TTACTGTCAGCTCTTACAGCACTACTGTATTTCGCACGTCTAAACCATTCAACCCACTGCTTGGGGAAAC
ATTCGAACTGGACAGATTGGAAGAGAATGGCTACCGAAGCCTTTGTGAACAGGTTAGTCATCATCCGCCA
GCAGCCGCCCACCATGCAGAGTCCAAGAACGGCTGGACCCTGCGACAGGAGATAAAAATCACGTCCAAAT
TTAGAGGAAAATATCTCTCAATAATGCCTCTTGGAACCATACACTGCATATTCCATGCCACTGGTCACCA
TTATACATGGAAAAAAGTGACGACGACAGTGCATAACATCATAGTCGGTAAACTGTGGATCGACCAATCA
GGAGAAATAGATATAGTGAACCACAAAACGGGGGATAAGTGCAATCTCAAGTTTGTACCGTACTCTTATT
TTTCACGAGATGTCGCAAGGAAAGTTACGGGTGAAGTAACGGACCCGTCAGGCAAAGTACATTTTGCCCT
GCTCGGGACTTGGGATGAGAAAATGGAGTGCTTTAAGGTACAGCCGGTTATTGGTGAGAATGGAGGGGAT
GCAAGACAAAGAGGTCACGAAGCCGAGGAATCACGGGTAATGCTGTGGAAGAGAAACCCATTGCCGAAGA
ACGCAGAGAACATGTATTATTTCTCAGAATTGGCCCTTACCCTGAACGCCTGGGAGTCAGGAACCGCGCC
CACGGACTCACGACTTAGACCGGACCAAAGATTGATGGAGAACGGACGGTGGGATGAGGCAAACGCAGAG
AAGCAGCGACTGGAGGAGAAGCAACGATTGTCCAGAAAAAAGCGCGAGGCTGAAGCTATGAAAGCTACAG
AAGATGGTACTCCCTATGACCCTTACAAGGCCCTCTGGTTCGAGCGGAAGAAAGACCCGGTAACCAAGGA
GCTCACCCATATTTATCGCGGGGAGTATTGGGAGTGCAAGGAAAAGCAGGATTGGTCCAGCTGTCCAGAT
ATCTTCTGAGAATTCTGCAGTCGACGGTACCGCGGGCCCGGGATCCACCGGATCTAGATAACTGATCATA
ATCAGCCATACCACATTTGTAGAGGTTTTACTTGCTTTAAAAAACCTCCCACACCTCCCCCTGAACCTGA
AACATAAAATGAATGCAATTGTTGTTGTTAACTTGTTTATTGCAGCTTATAATGGTTACAAATAAAGCAA
TAGCATCACAAATTTCACAAATAAAGCATTTTTTTCACTGCATTCTAGTTGTGGTTTGTCCAAACTCATC
AATGTATCTTAACGCGTAAATTGTAAGCGTTAATATTTTGTTAAAATTCGCGTTAAATTTTTGTTAAATC
AGCTCATTTTTTAACCAATAGGCCGAAATCGGCAAAATCCCTTATAAATCAAAAGAATAGACCGAGATAG
GGT
[37 nt withheld, positions 4624-4660]
AAAGAACGTGGACTCCAACGTCAAAGG
[49 nt withheld, positions 4688-4736]
T
[91 nt withheld, positions 4738-4828]
G
[124 nt withheld, positions 4830-4953]
CAGGTGGCACTTTTCGGGGAAATGTGCGCGGAACCCCTATTTGTTTATTTTTCTAAATACATTCAAATAT
GTATCCGCTCATGAGACAATAACCCTGATAAATGCTTCAATAATATTGAAAAAGGAAGAGTCCTGAGGCG
GAAAGAACCAGCTGTGGAATGTGTGTCAGTTAGGGTGTGGAAAGTCCCCAGGCTCCCCAGCAGGCAGAAG
TATGCAAAGCATGCATCTCAATTAGTCAGCAACCAGGTGTGGAAAGTCCCCAGGCTCCCCAGCAGGCAGA
AGTATGCAAAGCATGCATCTCAATTAGTCAGCAACCATAGTCCCGCCCCTAACTCCGCCCATCCCGCCCC
TAACTCCGCCCAGTTCCGCCCATTCTCCGCCCCATGGCTGACTAATTTTTTTTATTTATGCAGAGGCCGA
GGCCGCCTCGGCCTCTGAGCTATTCCAGAAGTAGTGAGGAGGCTTTTTTGGAGGCCTAGGCTTTTGCAAA
GATCGATCAAGAGACAGGATGAGGATCGTTTCGCATGATTGAACAAGATGGATTGCACGCAGGTTCTCCG
GCCGCTTGGGTGGAGAGGCTATTCGGCTATGACTGGGCACAACAGACAATCGGCTGCTCTGATGCCGCCG
TGTTCCGGCTGTCAGCGCAGGGGCGCCCGGTTCTTTTTGTCAAGACCGACCTGTCCGGTGCCCTGAATGA
ACTGCAAGACGAGGCAGCGCGGCTATCGTGGCTGGCCACGACGGGCGTTCCTTGCGCAGCTGTGCTCGAC
GTTGTCACTGAAGCGGGAAGGGACTGGCTGCTATTGGGCGAAGTGCCGGGGCAGGATCTCCTGTCATCTC
ACCTTGCTCCTGCCGAGAAAGTATCCATCATGGCTGATGCAATGCGGCGGCTGCATACGCTTGATCCGGC
TACCTGCCCATTCGACCACCAAGCGAAACATCGCATCGAGCGAGCACGTACTCGGATGGAAGCCGGTCTT
GTCGATCAGGATGATCTGGACGAAGAGCATCAGGGGCTCGCGCCAGCCGAACTGTTCGCCAGGCTCAAGG
CGAGCATGCCCGACGGCGAGGATCTCGTCGTGACCCATGGCGATGCCTGCTTGCCGAATATCATGGTGGA
AAATGGCCGCTTTTCTGGATTCATCGACTGTGGCCGGCTGGGTGTGGCGGACCGCTATCAGGACATAGCG
TTGGCTACCCGTGATATTGCTGAAGAGCTTGGCGGCGAATGGGCTGACCGCTTCCTCGTGCTTTACGGTA
TCGCCGCTCCCGATTCGCAGCGCATCGCCTTCTATCGCCTTCTTGACGAGTTCTTCTGAGCGGGACTCTG
GGGTTCGAAATGACCGACCAAGCGACGCCCAACCTGCCATCACGAGATTTCGATTCCACCGCCGCCTTCT
ATGAAAGGTTGGGCTTCGGAATCGTTTTCCGGGACGCCGGCTGGATGATCCTCCAGCGCGGGGATCTCAT
GCTGGAGTTCTTCGCCCACCCTAGGGGGAGGCTAACTGAAACACGGAAGGAGACAATACCGGAAGGAACC
CGCGCTATGACGGCAATAAAAAGACAGAATAAAACGCACGGTGTTGGGTCGTTTGTTCATAAACGCGGGG
TTCGGTCCCAGGGCTGGCACTCTGTCGATACCCCACCGAGACCCCATTGGGGCCAATACGCCCGCGTTTC
TTCCTTTTCCCCACCCCACCCCCCAAGTTCGGGTGAAGGCCCAGGGCTCGCAGCCAACGTCGGGGCGGCA
GGCCCTGCCATAGCCTCAGGTTACTCATATATACTTTAGATTGATTTAAAACTTCATTTTTAATTTAAAA
GGATCTAGGTGAAGATCCTTTTTGATAATCTCATGACCAAAATCCCTTAACGTGAGTTTTCGTTCCACTG
AGCGTCAGACCCCGTAGAAAAGATCAAAGGATCTTCTTGAGATCCTTTTTTTCTGCGCGTAATCTGCTGC
TTGCAAACAAAAAAACCACCGCTACCAGCGGTGGTTTGTTTGCCGGATCAAGAGCTACCAACTCTTTTTC
CGAAGGTAACTGGCTTCAGCAGAGCGCAGATACCAAATACTGTTCTTCTAGTGTAGCCGTAGTTAGGCCA
CCACTTCAAGAACTCTGTAGCACCGCCTACATACCTCGCTCTGCTAATCCTGTTACCAGTGGCTGCTGCC
AGTGGCGATAAGTCGTGTCTTACCGGGTTGGACTCAAGACGATAGTTACCGGATAAGGCGCAGCGGTCGG
GCTGAACGGGGGGTTCGTGCACACAGCCCAGCTTGGAGCGAACGACCTACACCGAACTGAGATACCTACA
GCGTGAGCTATGAGAAAGCGCCACGCTTCCCGAAGGGAGAAAGGCGGACAGGTATCCGGTAAGCGGCAGG
GTCGGAACAGGAGAGCGCACGAGGGAGCTTCCAGGGGGAAACGCCTGGTATCTTTATAGTCCTGTCGGGT
TTCGCCACCTCTGACTTGAGCGTCGATTTTTGTGATGCTCGTCAGGGGGGCGGAGCCTATGGAAAAACGC
CAGCAACGCGGCCTTTTTACGGTTCCTGGCCTTTTGCTGGCCTTTTGCTCACATGTTCTTTCCTGCGTTA
TCCCCTGATTCTGTGGATAACCGTATTACCGCCATGCAT
